Addgene plasmid #230257: AiP12876 - pAAV-AiE0587m-minBG-SYFP2-WPRE3-BGHpA (Alias: CN2876)
Purpose: AiE0587m is an enhancer sequence, designed to drive AAV-mediated transgene expression in specific populations of brain cells
Depositing lab: Allen Institute for Brain Science & Boaz Levi. Depositing organization: Allen Institute. Publication: A suite of enhancer AAVs and transgenic mouse lines for genetic access to cortical cell types. Ben-Simon Y, Hooper M, Narayan S, Daigle TL, Dwivedi D, Way SW, Oster A, Stafford DA, Mich JK, Taormina MJ, Martinez RA, Opitz-Araya X, Roth JR, Alexander JR, Allen S, Amster A, Arbuckle J, Ayala A, Baker PM, Bakken TE, Barcelli T, Barta S, Bendrick J, Bertagnolli D, Bielstein C, Bishwakarma P, Bowlus J, Boyer G, Brouner K, Casian B, Casper T, Chakka AB, Chakrabarty R, Chance RK, Chavan S, Clark M, Colbert K, Collman F, Daniel S, Departee M, DiValentin P, Donadio N, Dotson N, Egdorf T, Fliss T, Gabitto M, Garcia J, Gary A, Gasperini M, Gloe J, Goldy J, Gore BB, Graybuck L, Greisman N, Haeseleer F, Halterman C, Haradon Z, Hastings SD, Helback O, Ho W, Hockemeyer D, Huang C, Huff S, Hunker A, Johansen N, Jones D, Juneau Z, Kalmbach B, Kannan M, Khem S, Kussick E, Kutsal R, Larsen R, Lee C, Lee AY, Leibly M, Lenz GH, Li S, Liang E, Lusk N, Madigan Z, Malloy J, Malone J, McCue R, Melchor J, Mollenkopf T, Moosman S, Morin E, Newman D, Ng L, Ngo K, Omstead V, Otto S, Oyama A, Pena N, Pham T, Phillips E, Pom CA, Potekhina L, Ransford S, Ray PL, Rette D, Reynoldson C, Rimorin C, Rocha D, Ruiz A, Sanchez REA, Sawyer L, Sedeno-Cortes A, Sevigny JP, Shapovalova N, Shepard N, Shulga L, Sigler AR, Siverts L, Soliman S, Somasundaram S, Staats B, Stewart K, Szelenyi E, Tieu M, Trader C, Tran A, van Velthoven CTJ, Walker M, Wang Y, Weed N, Wirthlin M, Wood T, Wynalda B, Yao Z, Zhou T, Ariza J, Dee N, Reding M, Ronellenfitch K, Mufti S, Sunkin SM, Smith KA, Esposito L, Waters J, Thyagarajan B, Yao S, Lein ES, Zeng H, Levi BP, Ngai J, Ting JT, Tasic B. Cell. 2025 May 16:S0092-8674(25)00513-6. doi: 10.1016/j.cell.2025.05.002. PubMed 40403729.
Backbone
  Vector backbone: pAAV2
  Vector type: AAV
Growth in bacteria
  Bacterial resistance: Ampicillin, 100 μg/mL
  Growth temperature: 37°C
  Growth strain: NEB Stable
  Copy number: High Copy
Gene/Insert
  Gene/Insert name: SYFP2
  Species: Synthetic
  Promoter: minBG
  Cloning method: Gibson Cloning
Terms and licenses: Academic/Nonprofit Terms; Industry Terms: Not Available to Industry
How to cite: AiP12876 - pAAV-AiE0587m-minBG-SYFP2-WPRE3-BGHpA (Alias: CN2876) was a gift from Allen Institute for Brain Science & Boaz Levi (Addgene plasmid # 230257 ; http://n2t.net/addgene:230257 ; RRID:Addgene_230257)
