[The description below was written by a language model from this plasmid's Addgene catalogue record and pLannotate feature annotations shown in this document.]
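Description:
AiP12876 - pAAV-AiE0587m-minBG-SYFP2-WPRE3-BGHpA (alias CN2876) is an AAV transfer plasmid built on a pAAV2 backbone and intended for packaging a reporter genome into recombinant adeno-associated virus for delivery to brain tissue. In bacteria it is maintained as a high-copy plasmid through a ColE1/pUC-type origin and selected with ampicillin via the β-lactamase gene and its native promoter. An f1 phage origin and small remnants of pBR322 rop and bom sequences are also annotated in the backbone. The 4,746 nt sequence shows one complete AAV2 inverted terminal repeat and, on the other side of the cassette, only short ITR fragments. This may reflect the difficulty of sequencing and annotating these repeats rather than a true truncation, but the record does not resolve the question.

Between the ITRs lies a compact expression cassette, annotated on the minus strand. The enhancer AiE0587m sits upstream of a minimal beta-globin promoter (minBG), which by itself gives little transcription, so expression depends on the enhancer's activity in particular cell populations. Neither the enhancer nor minBG was picked up by the automated annotation, but an unannotated stretch upstream of the coding sequence is consistent with their presence. They drive SYFP2, a monomeric, rapidly maturing yellow fluorescent protein derived from Aequorea victoria. This is followed by WPRE3, a shortened woodchuck hepatitis virus posttranscriptional element (detected as two WPRE fragments) that boosts transcript stability and expression, and by the bovine growth hormone polyadenylation signal. The construct belongs to a collection of enhancer AAVs for genetic access to cortical cell types and serves to label and evaluate enhancer-defined brain cell populations. The record does not state which population AiE0587m targets.
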