Features (pLannotate 1.2.2; 14 found; start..end, strand, type, name):
    142..169     -  repeat_region  AAV2 ITR (fragment): inverted terminal repeat of adeno-associated virus serotype 2 inverted
    198..225     -  repeat_region  AAV2 ITR (fragment): inverted terminal repeat of adeno-associated virus serotype 2 inverted
    298..886     -  rep_origin     ori: high-copy-number ColE1/pMB1/pBR322/pUC origin of replication
   1057..1917    -  CDS            AmpR: β-lactamase; bla; confers resistance to ampicillin, carbenicillin, and related antibiotics
   1918..2022    -  promoter       AmpR promoter: bla
   2117..2152    +  CDS            rop (fragment): Rop protein, which maintains plasmids at low copy number; rop
   2254..2303    +  misc_feature   bom (fragment): basis of mobility region from pBR322
   2304..2759    -  rep_origin     f1 ori (sequence partly withheld): f1 bacteriophage origin of replication; arrow indicates direction of (+) strand synthesis
   2778..2829    +  misc_feature   bom (fragment): basis of mobility region from pBR322
   2834..2974    -  repeat_region  AAV2 ITR: inverted terminal repeat of adeno-associated virus serotype 2 inverted
   3092..3203    -  polyA_signal   bGH poly(A) signal: bovine growth hormone polyadenylation signal
   3220..3300    -  misc_feature   WPRE (fragment): woodchuck hepatitis virus posttranscriptional regulatory element
   3306..3463    -  misc_feature   WPRE (fragment): woodchuck hepatitis virus posttranscriptional regulatory element
   3503..4219    -  CDS            SYFP2: SYFP2 is a basic (constitutively fluorescent) yellow fluorescent protein published in 2006, derived from Aequorea victoria. It is reported to be a very rapidly-maturing monomer with moderate acid sensitivity.
>Addgene plasmid #230257 | AiP12876 - pAAV-AiE0587m-minBG-SYFP2-WPRE3-BGHpA (Alias: CN2876) | addgene full sequence | sequence record 470560 | Addgene NGS Result
GAGAAGACAAGCCCAGGAGAGCAAAGGGCTCTCGTGAGCCTTGCATCTGGGGTTCTTGCTGGAGTTTTAG
TGAAGACTAGCATTTGACAGCAACGCGTGCGGCCGCAGGAACCCCTAGTGATGGAGTTGGCCACTCCCTC
TCTGCGCGCTCGCTCGCTCACTGAGGCCGGGCGACCAAAGGTCGCCCGACGCCCGGGCGGCCTCAGTGAG
CGAGCGAGCGCGCAGCTGCCTGCAGGACATGTGAGCAAAAGGCCAGCAAAAGGCCAGGAACCGTAAAAAG
GCCGCGTTGCTGGCGTTTTTCCATAGGCTCCGCCCCCCTGACGAGCATCACAAAAATCGACGCTCAAGTC
AGAGGTGGCGAAACCCGACAGGACTATAAAGATACCAGGCGTTTCCCCCTGGAAGCTCCCTCGTGCGCTC
TCCTGTTCCGACCCTGCCGCTTACCGGATACCTGTCCGCCTTTCTCCCTTCGGGAAGCGTGGCGCTTTCT
CATAGCTCACGCTGTAGGTATCTCAGTTCGGTGTAGGTCGTTCGCTCCAAGCTGGGCTGTGTGCACGAAC
CCCCCGTTCAGCCCGACCGCTGCGCCTTATCCGGTAACTATCGTCTTGAGTCCAACCCGGTAAGACACGA
CTTATCGCCACTGGCAGCAGCCACTGGTAACAGGATTAGCAGAGCGAGGTATGTAGGCGGTGCTACAGAG
TTCTTGAAGTGGTGGCCTAACTACGGCTACACTAGAAGAACAGTATTTGGTATCTGCGCTCTGCTGAAGC
CAGTTACCTTCGGAAAAAGAGTTGGTAGCTCTTGATCCGGCAAACAAACCACCGCTGGTAGCGGTGGTTT
TTTTGTTTGCAAGCAGCAGATTACGCGCAGAAAAAAAGGATCTCAAGAAGATCCTTTGATCTTTTCTACG
GGGTCTGACGCTCAGTGGAACGAAAACTCACGTTAAGGGATTTTGGTCATGAGATTATCAAAAAGGATCT
TCACCTAGATCCTTTTAAATTAAAAATGAAGTTTTAAATCAATCTAAAGTATATATGAGTAAACTTGGTC
TGACAGTTACCAATGCTTAATCAGTGAGGCACCTATCTCAGCGATCTGTCTATTTCGTTCATCCATAGTT
GCCTGACTCCCCGTCGTGTAGATAACTACGATACGGGAGGGCTTACCATCTGGCCCCAGTGCTGCAATGA
TACCGCGAGACCCACGCTCACCGGCTCCAGATTTATCAGCAATAAACCAGCCAGCCGGAAGGGCCGAGCG
CAGAAGTGGTCCTGCAACTTTATCCGCCTCCATCCAGTCTATTAATTGTTGCCGGGAAGCTAGAGTAAGT
AGTTCGCCAGTTAATAGTTTGCGCAACGTTGTTGCCATTGCTACAGGCATCGTGGTGTCACGCTCGTCGT
TTGGTATGGCTTCATTCAGCTCCGGTTCCCAACGATCAAGGCGAGTTACATGATCCCCCATGTTGTGCAA
AAAAGCGGTTAGCTCCTTCGGTCCTCCGATCGTTGTCAGAAGTAAGTTGGCCGCAGTGTTATCACTCATG
GTTATGGCAGCACTGCATAATTCTCTTACTGTCATGCCATCCGTAAGATGCTTTTCTGTGACTGGTGAGT
ACTCAACCAAGTCATTCTGAGAATAGTGTATGCGGCGACCGAGTTGCTCTTGCCCGGCGTCAATACGGGA
TAATACCGCGCCACATAGCAGAACTTTAAAAGTGCTCATCATTGGAAAACGTTCTTCGGGGCGAAAACTC
TCAAGGATCTTACCGCTGTTGAGATCCAGTTCGATGTAACCCACTCGTGCACCCAACTGATCTTCAGCAT
CTTTTACTTTCACCAGCGTTTCTGGGTGAGCAAAAACAGGAAGGCAAAATGCCGCAAAAAAGGGAATAAG
GGCGACACGGAAATGTTGAATACTCATACTCTTCCTTTTTCAATATTATTGAAGCATTTATCAGGGTTAT
TGTCTCATGAGCGGATACATATTTGAATGTATTTAGAAAAATAAACAAATAGGGGTTCCGCGCACATTTC
CCCGAAAAGTGCCACCTGACGTCTAAGAAACCATTATTATCATGACATTAACCTATAAAAATAGGCGTAT
CACGAGGCCCTTTCGTCTCGCGCGTTTCGGTGATGACGGTGAAAACCTCTGACACATGCAGCTCCCGGAG
ACGGTCACAGCTTGTCTGTAAGCGGATGCCGGGAGCAGACAAGCCCGTCAGGGCGCGTCAGCGGGTGTTG
GCGGGTGTCGGGGCTGGCTTAACTATGCGGCATCAGAGCAGATTGTACTGAGAGTGCACCATAAAATTGT
AAACGTTAATATTTTGTTAAAATTCGCGTTAAATTTTTGTTAAATCAGCTCATTTTTTAACCAATAGACC
GAAATCGGCAAAATCCCTTATAAATCAAAAGAATAGCCCGAGATAGAGT
[37 nt withheld, positions 2430-2466]
AAAGAACGTGGACTCCAACGTCAAAGG
[141 nt withheld, positions 2494-2634]
G
[46 nt withheld, positions 2636-2681]
A
[95 nt withheld, positions 2683-2777]
TATGCGGTGTGAAATACCGCACAGATGCGTAAGGAGAAAATACCGCATCAGGCGCCCCTGCAGGCAGCTG
CGCGCTCGCTCGCTCACTGAGGCCGCCCGGGCAAAGCCCGGGCGTCGGGCGACCTTTGGTCGCCCGGCCT
CAGTGAGCGAGCGAGCGCGCAGAGAGGGAGTGGCCAACTCCATCACTAGGGGTTCCTGCGGCCGCTCGGT
CCGCACGTGAGATCTCATGCCTGCTATTGTCTTCCCAATCCTCCCCCTTGCTGTCCTGCCCCACCCCACC
CCCCAGAATAGAATGACACCTACTCAGACAATGCGATGCAATTTCCTCATTTTATTAGGAAAGGACAGTG
GGAGTGGCACCTTCCAGGGTCAAGGAAGGCACGGGGGAGGGGCAAACAACAGATGGCTGGCAACTAGAAG
GCACAGTCGAAGATCTCTCGAGCCACGGAATTGTCAGTGCCCAACAGCCGAGCCCCTGTCCAGCAGCGGG
CAAGGCAGGCGGCGATGAGTTCCGCCGTGGCAAGAACTAACCAGGATTTATACAAGGAGGAGAAAATGAA
AGCCATACGGGAAGCAATAGCATGATACAAAGGCATTAAAGCAGCGTATCCACATAGCGTAAAAGGAGCA
ACATAGTTAAGAATACCAGTCAATCTTTCACAAATTTTGTAATCCAGAGGTTGATTATGATATCGAATTC
GCGGCCGCGGCGCGCCGTCGACTTACTTGTACAGCTCGTCCATGCCGAGAGTGATCCCGGCGGCGGTCAC
GAACTCCAGCAGGACCATGTGATCGCGCTTCTCGTTGGGGTCTTTGCTCAGCTTGGACTGGTAGCTCAGG
TAGTGGTTGTCGGGCAGCAGCACGGGGCCGTCGCCGATGGGGGTGTTCTGCTGGTAGTGGTCGGCGAGCT
GCACGCCGCCGTCCTCGATGTTGTGGCGGATCTTGAAGTTGGCCTTGATGCCGTTCTTCTGCTTGTCGGC
GGTGATATAGACGTTGTGGCTGTTGTAGTTGTACTCCAGCTTGTGCCCCAGGATGTTGCCGTCCTCCTTG
AAGTCGATGCCCTTCAGCTCGATGCGGTTCACCAGGGTGTCGCCCTCGAACTTCACCTCGGCGCGGGTCT
TGTAGTTGCCGTCGTCCTTGAAGAAGATGGTGCGCTCCTGGACGTAGCCTTCGGGCATGGCGGACTTGAA
GAAGTCGTGCTGCTTCATGTGGTCGGGGTAGCGGGCGAAGCACTGCACGCCGTAGCCCAGGGTGGTCACG
AGGGTGGGCCAGGGCACGGGCAGCTTGCCGGTGGTGCAGATCAGCTTCAGGGTCAGCTTGCCGTAGGTGG
CATCGCCCTCGCCCTCGCCGGACACGCTGAACTTGTGGCCGTTTACGTCGCCGTCCAGCTCGACCAGGAT
GGGCACCACCCCGGTGAACAGCTCCTCGCCCTTGCTCACCATGGTGGCGACCGGTAGCGCTAGCTTCGAA
AGATCTGGATCCCAGAAGCAAATGTAAGCAATAGATGGCTCTGCCCTGACTTTTATGCCCAGCCCGAGCT
CCACACAATTTAGCGTCATCCTGCTTTTGCTGTTCTCCCACATTTTAGACCTTTCATGTCTTTGCCCAGC
TCTCTCCTCTCTTCACAAAATCCTAATCCCCCTTGACCGACTGGATCCTTCCCAGGGAGCAGGGGAATGC
AAAGCCACTGCTGAAGCTGTTATTGCCTCTGCAGCTGGGTCTCTGTCAATATCAGCCGCCCACGCTTATC
TAGCTTCTAGAGTCACAGACTGGCCTGGAGATGAGGGTGGGGGAGTGGCCAAGAGAAGAGAGGCAGGAAG
GGAAAGGAAACAAAAACAGCTACAAGGCTTGCTAGGCATCTGTCTGTAGGTGGTCTCTGGGTCTGTGGAG
CTAGCCTGGTGGCTGAGTGTTTAGCTGGAAGCAGCAGTGGACCGCAACCACATTGCAACAACCTCCGTAG
TAGAGATCT
